Addgene plasmid #244281: pAAVLINKv1-pCALM1-Cre-3'-SHANK2-FLAG
Purpose: 3' AAVLINK plasmid for SHANK2 expression
Depositing lab: Zhonghua Lu. Depositing organization: Shenzhen Institute of Advanced Technology (SIAT), Chinese Academy of Sciences. Publication: AAVLINK: A potent DNA-recombination method for large cargo delivery in gene therapy. Lin J, Lin Y, Liu N, Cao W, Zhang J, Wen S, Zhang Y, Liao W, Hong Z, Lin Y, Liu Q, Liu H, Li Q, Chen B, Li M, Luo Z, Yang L, Yang Y, Zheng SH, Wang Y, Chu H, Hu Y, Qin Y, Luo BX, Tian S, Chen Y, Yan T, Yang L, Wang H, Liu T, Jiang Y, Lu Z. Cell. 2026 Feb 5;189(3):969-986.e17. doi: 10.1016/j.cell.2025.12.039. Epub 2026 Jan 27. PubMed 41605211.
Backbone
  Vector backbone: pAAV-MCS2
  Backbone manufacturer: Steve Jackson (Addgene # 46954)
  Vector type: AAV
Growth in bacteria
  Bacterial resistance: Ampicillin, 100 μg/mL
  Growth temperature: 37°C
  Growth strain: NEB Stable
  Copy number: High Copy
Gene/Insert
  Gene/Insert name: SHANK2
  Species: H. sapiens (human)
  Entrez Gene: SHANK2 (a.k.a. AUTS17, CORTBP1, CTTNBP1, ProSAP1, SHANK, SPANK-3)
  Promoter: pCALM1
  Tag / fusion protein: FLAG (C terminal on insert)
  Cloning method: Restriction Enzyme; 5′ cloning site unknown (unknown if destroyed)
Terms and licenses: Academic/Nonprofit Terms; Industry Terms: Not Available to Industry
Depositor comments: See publication for corresponding AAV Link vectors.
How to cite: pAAVLINKv1-pCALM1-Cre-3'-SHANK2-FLAG was a gift from Zhonghua Lu (Addgene plasmid # 244281 ; http://n2t.net/addgene:244281 ; RRID:Addgene_244281)
