[The description below was written by a language model from this plasmid's Addgene catalogue record and pLannotate feature annotations shown in this document.]
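Description:
pAAVLINKv1-pCALM1-Cre-3'-SHANK2-FLAG is an AAV transfer plasmid built on the pAAV-MCS2 backbone and serves as the 3' half of a two-vector AAVLINK set for expressing human SHANK2, a postsynaptic density scaffold protein whose coding sequence is too large for comfortable packaging in a single AAV genome. The bacterial portion carries a high-copy ColE1/pUC-type origin, an f1/M13 phage origin and the β-lactamase gene for ampicillin selection. The depositor's sequence shows two complete AAV2 inverted terminal repeats flanking the payload. The repository's sequencing result is slightly shorter and resolves only fragments of the left ITR, a region that is commonly difficult to read or prone to rearrangement.

Between the ITRs, the catalogue lists a CALM1 promoter. This promoter is not annotated in either feature table, but a short unannotated stretch lies just upstream of the Cre recombinase coding sequence, which is the first annotated gene. Cre is followed by a fragment of a chimeric intron, a lox2272-type site, and then a partial SHANK2 coding sequence of about 2.4 kb fused at its C terminus to a 3xFLAG epitope. Truncated WPRE segments and SV40 polyadenylation signal fragments lie downstream, with the poly(A) fragments annotated on the opposite strand.

The arrangement is consistent with a DNA-recombination strategy in which Cre made from this vector joins it at the lox site to a partner 5' vector, with intron sequence allowing the junction to be spliced out to give a full-length, FLAG-tagged transcript. The exact mechanism and the matching 5' plasmid are not described in the record, which refers users to the publication for the corresponding vectors.
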