Features (pLannotate 1.2.2; 18 found; start..end, strand, type, name):
      1..141     -  repeat_region  AAV2 ITR: inverted terminal repeat of adeno-associated virus serotype 2 inverted
    288..1316    +  CDS            cre: RECR_BPP1 - Experimental evidence at protein level: Swiss-Prot protein existence level 1. Catalyzes site-specific recombination between two 34-base- pair LOXP sites. Its role is to maintain the phage genome as a monomeric unit-copy plasmid in the lysogenic state. From Escherichia phage P1 (Bacteriophage P1).
   1320..1360    +  intron         chimeric intron (fragment): chimera between introns from human β-globin and immunoglobulin heavy chain genes
   1367..1391    +  protein_bind   lox2272 (fragment): Cre-mediated recombination occurs in the 8-bp core sequence (GGATACTT). lox2272 sites are compatible with each other, but incompatible with loxP or loxN sites (Lee and Saito, 1988). Cre recombinase
   1466..3892    +  CDS            SHANK2 (fragment): SHAN2_HUMAN - Also known as CORTBP1, KIAA1022, PROSAP1. Experimental evidence at protein level: Swiss-Prot protein existence level 1. Seems to be an adapter protein in the postsynaptic density (PSD) of excitatory synapses that interconnects receptors of the postsynaptic membrane including NMDA-type and metabotropic glutamate receptors, and the actin-based cytoskeleton. May play a role in the structural and functional organization of the dendritic spine and synaptic junction. From Homo sapiens (Human).
   3899..3964    +  CDS            3xFLAG: three tandem FLAG® epitope tags, followed by an enterokinase cleavage site
   3976..4133    +  misc_feature   WPRE (fragment): woodchuck hepatitis virus posttranscriptional regulatory element
   4139..4223    +  misc_feature   WPRE (fragment): woodchuck hepatitis virus posttranscriptional regulatory element
   4222..4265    -  polyA_signal   SV40 poly(A) signal (fragment): SV40 polyadenylation signal
   4269..4336    -  polyA_signal   SV40 poly(A) signal (fragment): SV40 polyadenylation signal
   4442..4582    +  repeat_region  AAV2 ITR: inverted terminal repeat of adeno-associated virus serotype 2 inverted
   4587..4638    -  misc_feature   bom (fragment): basis of mobility region from pBR322
   4657..5037    +  rep_origin     M13 ori (sequence partly withheld): M13 bacteriophage origin of replication; arrow indicates direction of (+) strand synthesis
   5113..5162    -  misc_feature   bom (fragment): basis of mobility region from pBR322
   5264..5299    -  CDS            rop (fragment): Rop protein, which maintains plasmids at low copy number; rop
   5394..5498    +  promoter       AmpR promoter: bla
   5499..6359    +  CDS            AmpR: β-lactamase; bla; confers resistance to ampicillin, carbenicillin, and related antibiotics
   6530..7118    +  rep_origin     ori: high-copy-number ColE1/pMB1/pBR322/pUC origin of replication
>Addgene plasmid #244281 | pAAVLINKv1-pCALM1-Cre-3'-SHANK2-FLAG | depositor full sequence | sequence record 481050 | pAAVLINKv1-pCALM1-Cre-3'-SHANK2-FLAG sequence 7179 bps
CCTGCAGGCAGCTGCGCGCTCGCTCGCTCACTGAGGCCGCCCGGGCAAAGCCCGGGCGTCGGGCGACCTT
TGGTCGCCCGGCCTCAGTGAGCGAGCGAGCGCGCAGAGAGGGAGTGGCCAACTCCATCACTAGGGGTTCC
TGCGGCCGCACGCGTCGCTCTGCGCGAGGCGGCTCCGCCGCGGCGGAGGGATACGGCGCACCATATATAT
ATCGCGGGGCGCAGACTCGCGCTCCGGCAGTGGTGCTGGGAGTGTCGTGGACGCCGTGCCGTTACTCGTA
CGCCACCATGTCCAATTTACTGACCGTACACCAAAATTTGCCTGCATTACCGGTCGATGCAACGAGTGAT
GAGGTTCGCAAGAACCTGATGGACATGTTCAGGGATCGCCAGGCGTTTTCTGAGCATACCTGGAAAATGC
TTCTGTCCGTTTGCCGGTCGTGGGCGGCATGGTGCAAGTTGAATAACCGGAAATGGTTTCCCGCAGAACC
TGAAGATGTTCGCGATTATCTTCTATATCTTCAGGCGCGCGGTCTGGCAGTAAAAACTATCCAGCAACAT
TTGGGCCAGCTAAACATGCTTCATCGTCGGTCCGGGCTGCCACGACCAAGTGACAGCAATGCTGTTTCAC
TGGTTATGCGGCGGATCCGAAAAGAAAACGTTGATGCCGGTGAACGTGCAAAACAGGCTCTAGCGTTCGA
ACGCACTGATTTCGACCAGGTTCGTTCACTCATGGAAAATAGCGATCGCTGCCAGGATATACGTAATCTG
GCATTTCTGGGGATTGCTTATAACACCCTGTTACGTATAGCCGAAATTGCCAGGATCAGGGTTAAAGATA
TCTCACGTACTGACGGTGGGAGAATGTTAATCCATATTGGCAGAACGAAAACGCTGGTTAGCACCGCAGG
TGTAGAGAAGGCACTTAGCCTGGGGGTAACTAAACTGGTCGAGCGATGGATTTCCGTCTCTGGTGTAGCT
GATGATCCGAATAACTACCTGTTTTGCCGGGTCAGAAAAAATGGTGTTGCCGCGCCATCTGCCACCAGCC
AGCTATCAACTCGCGCCCTGGAAGGGATTTTTGAAGCAACTCATCGATTGATTTACGGCGCTAAGGATGA
CTCTGGTCAGAGATACCTGGCCTGGTCTGGACACAGTGCCCGTGTCGGAGCCGCGCGAGATATGGCCCGC
GCTGGAGTTTCAATACCGGAGATCATGCAAGCTGGTGGCTGGACCAATGTAAATATTGTAATGAACTATA
TCCGTAACCTGGATAGTGAAACAGGGGCAATGGTGCGCCTGCTGGAAGATGGCGATTAGGTAAGTATCAA
GGTTACAAGACAGGTTTAAGGAGACCAATAACTAGTATAACTTCGTATAGGATACTTTATAGCAATTTAT
GAAACTGGGCTTGTCGAGACAGAGAAGACTCTTGCGTTTCTGATAGGCACCTATTGGTCTTACTGACATC
CACTTTGCCTTTCTCTCCACAGGGCAGCAGCATGGAGATCGACCCCCAGGCCCCGGAGCCACCGAGCCAG
CTGCGGCCTGACGAAAGCCTGACCGTCAGCAGCCCCTTTGCCGCCGCCATCGCCGGAGCCGTCCGCGACC
GTGAGAAGCGGCTGGAAGCCAGGAGGAACTCCCCGGCCTTCCTCTCCACAGACCTGGGGGATGAGGATGT
GGGCCTGGGGCCACCCGCCCCCAGGACGCGGCCCTCCATGTTCCCCGAGGAGGGGGATTTTGCTGACGAG
GACAGCGCTGAGCAGCTGTCATCCCCCATGCCGAGTGCCACGCCCAGGGAGCCCGAAAACCATTTCGTGG
GTGGCGCCGAGGCCAGTGCTCCGGGTGAGGCTGGGAGGCCGCTGAATTCCACGTCCAAAGCCCAGGGGCC
CGAGAGCAGCCCAGCAGTGCCCTCCGCGAGCAGCGGCACAGCCGGCCCCGGGAATTATGTCCACCCACTC
ACAGGGCGGCTGCTTGATCCCAGCTCCCCGCTGGCCCTGGCACTCTCCGCAAGGGACCGAGCCATGAAGG
AGTCTCAACAGGGACCCAAAGGGGAGGCCCCCAAGGCCGACCTCAACAAACCTCTTTACATTGATACCAA
AATGCGGCCCAGCCTGGATGCCGGCTTCCCTACGGTCACCAGGCAGAACACCCGGGGACCCCTGAGGCGG
CAGGAGACGGAGAACAAGTACGAGACCGACCTGGGCCGAGACCGGAAAGGCGATGACAAGAAGAACATGC
TGATCGACATCATGGACACGTCCCAGCAGAAGTCGGCTGGCCTGCTGATGGTGCACACCGTGGACGCCAC
TAAGCTGGACAACGCCCTGCAGGAAGAGGACGAGAAGGCAGAGGTGGAGATGAAGCCAGACAGCTCGCCG
TCCGAGGTGCCAGAAGGTGTTTCCGAAACCGAAGGTGCTTTACAGATCTCCGCTGCCCCCGAGCCCACCA
CCGTGCCCGGCAGAACCATCGTCGCGGTGGGCTCCATGGAAGAGGCGGTGATTTTGCCATTCCGCATCCC
TCCTCCCCCTCTGGCATCCGTGGACTTGGATGAGGATTTTATTTTTACAGAGCCATTGCCTCCTCCCCTG
GAATTTGCAAATAGTTTTGATATCCCCGATGACCGGGCAGCTTCTGTCCCGGCTCTCTCAGACTTAGTGA
AGCAGAAGAAAAGCGACACCCCTCAGTCCCCTTCGTTGAACTCCAGCCAACCAACCAACTCTGCAGACAG
CAAGAAGCCAGCCAGTCTTTCAAACTGTCTGCCTGCCTCATTCCTGCCACCCCCTGAAAGCTTTGACGCC
GTCGCCGACTCTGGGATCGAGGAGGTGGACAGCCGGAGTAGCAGCGACCACCACCTCGAGACGACCAGCA
CTATCTCCACCGTGTCTAGCATCTCCACCCTGTCTTCCGAAGGTGGAGAGAATGTGGACACCTGCACAGT
CTATGCAGATGGGCAAGCATTTATGGTTGACAAACCCCCAGTACCTCCTAAGCCAAAAATGAAGCCCATC
ATTCACAAAAGCAATGCACTTTATCAAGACGCGCTCGTGGAAGAAGATGTAGATAGCTTTGTTATCCCCC
CGCCCGCTCCCCCGCCCCCGCCGGGCAGTGCCCAGCCTGGGATGGCCAAGGTTCTCCAGCCAAGGACCTC
CAAGTTGTGGGGCGACGTCACAGAGATCAAAAGCCCGATTCTCTCAGGCCCAAAGGCAAACGTTATTAGT
GAATTGAACTCTATCCTACAGCAAATGAACCGAGAGAAATTGGCAAAGCCGGGGGAAGGACTGGATTCAC
CAATGGGAGCCAAGTCCGCCAGCCTCGCTCCAAGAAGCCCGGAGATCATGAGCACCATCTCAGGTACACG
GAGCACGACGGTCACCTTCACTGTTCGCCCCGGCACCTCCCAGCCCATCACCCTGCAGAGCCGGCCCCCC
GACTATGAAAGCAGGACCTCAGGAACAAGACGTGCCCCAAGCCCTGTGGTCTCGCCAACAGAGATGAACA
AAGAGACCCTGCCCGCCCCCCTGTCTGCTGCCACCGCCTCTCCTTCTCCCGCTCTCTCAGATGTCTTTAG
CCTTCCAAGCCAGCCCCCTTCTGGGGATCTATTTGGCTTGAACCCAGCGGGACGCAGTAGGTCGCCATCC
CCCTCGATACTGCAACAGCCAATCTCAAATAAGCCTTTTACAACTAAACCTGTCCACCTGTGGACTAAAC
CAGATGTGGCCGATTGGCTGGAAAGTCTAAACTTGGGTGAACATAAAGAGGCCTTCATGGACAATGAGAT
CGATGGCAGTCACTTACCAAACCTGCAGAAGGAGGACCTCATCGATCTTGGGGTAACTCGAGTCGGGCAC
AGAATGAACATAGAAAGGGCTTTGAAACAGCTGCTGGACAGATGTACAGACTACAAAGACCATGACGGTG
ATTATAAAGATCATGACATCGACTACAAGGATGACGATGACAAGTAACTCGAGATAATCAACCTCTGGAT
TACAAAATTTGTGAAAGATTGACTGGTATTCTTAACTATGTTGCTCCTTTTACGCTATGTGGATACGCTG
CTTTAATGCCTTTGTATCATGCTATTGCTTCCCGTATGGCTTTCATTTTCTCCTCCTTGTATAAATCCTG
GTTAGTTCTTGCCACGGCGGAACTCATCGCCGCCTGCCTTGCCCGCTGCTGGACAGGGGCTCGGCTGTTG
GGCACTGACAATTCCGTGGTGTTTATTTGTGAAATTTGTGATGCTATTGCTTTATTTGTAACCATCTAGC
TTTATTTGTGAAATTTGTGATGCTATTGCTTTATTTGTAACCATTATAAGCTGCAATAAACAAGTTAACA
ACAACAATTGCATTCATTTTATGTTTCAGGTTCAGGGGGAGATGTGGGAGGTTTTTTAAAGATCTGGAGA
CCGGTGTGGCACGTGCGGACCGAGCGGCCGCAGGAACCCCTAGTGATGGAGTTGGCCACTCCCTCTCTGC
GCGCTCGCTCGCTCACTGAGGCCGGGCGACCAAAGGTCGCCCGACGCCCGGGCTTTGCCCGGGCGGCCTC
AGTGAGCGAGCGAGCGCGCAGCTGCCTGCAGGGGCGCCTGATGCGGTATTTTCTCCTTACGCATCTGTGC
GGTATTTCACACCGCATA
[142 nt withheld, positions 4639-4780]
C
[141 nt withheld, positions 4782-4922]
CCTTTGACGTTGGAGTCCACGTTCTTT
[37 nt withheld, positions 4950-4986]
ACCCTATCTCGGGCTATTCTTTTGATTTATAAGGGATTTTGCCGATTTCGGCCTATTGGTTAAAAAATGA
GCTGATTTAACAAAAATTTAACGCGAATTTTAACAAAATATTAACGTTTACAATTTTATGGTGCACTCTC
AGTACAATCTGCTCTGATGCCGCATAGTTAAGCCAGCCCCGACACCCGCCAACACCCGCTGACGCGCCCT
GACGGGCTTGTCTGCTCCCGGCATCCGCTTACAGACAAGCTGTGACCGTCTCCGGGAGCTGCATGTGTCA
GAGGTTTTCACCGTCATCACCGAAACGCGCGAGACGAAAGGGCCTCGTGATACGCCTATTTTTATAGGTT
AATGTCATGATAATAATGGTTTCTTAGACGTCAGGTGGCACTTTTCGGGGAAATGTGCGCGGAACCCCTA
TTTGTTTATTTTTCTAAATACATTCAAATATGTATCCGCTCATGAGACAATAACCCTGATAAATGCTTCA
ATAATATTGAAAAAGGAAGAGTATGAGTATTCAACATTTCCGTGTCGCCCTTATTCCCTTTTTTGCGGCA
TTTTGCCTTCCTGTTTTTGCTCACCCAGAAACGCTGGTGAAAGTAAAAGATGCTGAAGATCAGTTGGGTG
CACGAGTGGGTTACATCGAACTGGATCTCAACAGCGGTAAGATCCTTGAGAGTTTTCGCCCCGAAGAACG
TTTTCCAATGATGAGCACTTTTAAAGTTCTGCTATGTGGCGCGGTATTATCCCGTATTGACGCCGGGCAA
GAGCAACTCGGTCGCCGCATACACTATTCTCAGAATGACTTGGTTGAGTACTCACCAGTCACAGAAAAGC
ATCTTACGGATGGCATGACAGTAAGAGAATTATGCAGTGCTGCCATAACCATGAGTGATAACACTGCGGC
CAACTTACTTCTGACAACGATCGGAGGACCGAAGGAGCTAACCGCTTTTTTGCACAACATGGGGGATCAT
GTAACTCGCCTTGATCGTTGGGAACCGGAGCTGAATGAAGCCATACCAAACGACGAGCGTGACACCACGA
TGCCTGTAGCAATGGCAACAACGTTGCGCAAACTATTAACTGGCGAACTACTTACTCTAGCTTCCCGGCA
ACAATTAATAGACTGGATGGAGGCGGATAAAGTTGCAGGACCACTTCTGCGCTCGGCCCTTCCGGCTGGC
TGGTTTATTGCTGATAAATCTGGAGCCGGTGAGCGTGGGTCTCGCGGTATCATTGCAGCACTGGGGCCAG
ATGGTAAGCCCTCCCGTATCGTAGTTATCTACACGACGGGGAGTCAGGCAACTATGGATGAACGAAATAG
ACAGATCGCTGAGATAGGTGCCTCACTGATTAAGCATTGGTAACTGTCAGACCAAGTTTACTCATATATA
CTTTAGATTGATTTAAAACTTCATTTTTAATTTAAAAGGATCTAGGTGAAGATCCTTTTTGATAATCTCA
TGACCAAAATCCCTTAACGTGAGTTTTCGTTCCACTGAGCGTCAGACCCCGTAGAAAAGATCAAAGGATC
TTCTTGAGATCCTTTTTTTCTGCGCGTAATCTGCTGCTTGCAAACAAAAAAACCACCGCTACCAGCGGTG
GTTTGTTTGCCGGATCAAGAGCTACCAACTCTTTTTCCGAAGGTAACTGGCTTCAGCAGAGCGCAGATAC
CAAATACTGTCCTTCTAGTGTAGCCGTAGTTAGGCCACCACTTCAAGAACTCTGTAGCACCGCCTACATA
CCTCGCTCTGCTAATCCTGTTACCAGTGGCTGCTGCCAGTGGCGATAAGTCGTGTCTTACCGGGTTGGAC
TCAAGACGATAGTTACCGGATAAGGCGCAGCGGTCGGGCTGAACGGGGGGTTCGTGCACACAGCCCAGCT
TGGAGCGAACGACCTACACCGAACTGAGATACCTACAGCGTGAGCTATGAGAAAGCGCCACGCTTCCCGA
AGGGAGAAAGGCGGACAGGTATCCGGTAAGCGGCAGGGTCGGAACAGGAGAGCGCACGAGGGAGCTTCCA
GGGGGAAACGCCTGGTATCTTTATAGTCCTGTCGGGTTTCGCCACCTCTGACTTGAGCGTCGATTTTTGT
GATGCTCGTCAGGGGGGCGGAGCCTATGGAAAAACGCCAGCAACGCGGCCTTTTTACGGTTCCTGGCCTT
TTGCTGGCCTTTTGCTCACATGT
