Features (pLannotate 1.2.2; 19 found; start..end, strand, type, name):
     12..39      +  repeat_region  AAV2 ITR (fragment): inverted terminal repeat of adeno-associated virus serotype 2 inverted
     68..95      +  repeat_region  AAV2 ITR (fragment): inverted terminal repeat of adeno-associated virus serotype 2 inverted
    277..1305    +  CDS            cre: RECR_BPP1 - Experimental evidence at protein level: Swiss-Prot protein existence level 1. Catalyzes site-specific recombination between two 34-base- pair LOXP sites. Its role is to maintain the phage genome as a monomeric unit-copy plasmid in the lysogenic state. From Escherichia phage P1 (Bacteriophage P1).
   1309..1349    +  intron         chimeric intron (fragment): chimera between introns from human β-globin and immunoglobulin heavy chain genes
   1356..1380    +  protein_bind   lox2272 (fragment): Cre-mediated recombination occurs in the 8-bp core sequence (GGATACTT). lox2272 sites are compatible with each other, but incompatible with loxP or loxN sites (Lee and Saito, 1988). Cre recombinase
   1455..3881    +  CDS            SHANK2 (fragment): SHAN2_HUMAN - Also known as CORTBP1, KIAA1022, PROSAP1. Experimental evidence at protein level: Swiss-Prot protein existence level 1. Seems to be an adapter protein in the postsynaptic density (PSD) of excitatory synapses that interconnects receptors of the postsynaptic membrane including NMDA-type and metabotropic glutamate receptors, and the actin-based cytoskeleton. May play a role in the structural and functional organization of the dendritic spine and synaptic junction. From Homo sapiens (Human).
   3888..3953    +  CDS            3xFLAG: three tandem FLAG® epitope tags, followed by an enterokinase cleavage site
   3965..4122    +  misc_feature   WPRE (fragment): woodchuck hepatitis virus posttranscriptional regulatory element
   4128..4212    +  misc_feature   WPRE (fragment): woodchuck hepatitis virus posttranscriptional regulatory element
   4211..4254    -  polyA_signal   SV40 poly(A) signal (fragment): SV40 polyadenylation signal
   4258..4325    -  polyA_signal   SV40 poly(A) signal (fragment): SV40 polyadenylation signal
   4431..4571    +  repeat_region  AAV2 ITR: inverted terminal repeat of adeno-associated virus serotype 2 inverted
   4576..4627    -  misc_feature   bom (fragment): basis of mobility region from pBR322
   4646..5101    +  rep_origin     f1 ori (sequence partly withheld): f1 bacteriophage origin of replication; arrow indicates direction of (+) strand synthesis
   5102..5151    -  misc_feature   bom (fragment): basis of mobility region from pBR322
   5253..5288    -  CDS            rop (fragment): Rop protein, which maintains plasmids at low copy number; rop
   5383..5487    +  promoter       AmpR promoter: bla
   5488..6348    +  CDS            AmpR: β-lactamase; bla; confers resistance to ampicillin, carbenicillin, and related antibiotics
   6519..7107    +  rep_origin     ori: high-copy-number ColE1/pMB1/pBR322/pUC origin of replication
>Addgene plasmid #244281 | pAAVLINKv1-pCALM1-Cre-3'-SHANK2-FLAG | addgene full sequence | sequence record 491432 | Addgene NGS Result
CCTGCAGGCAGCTGCGCGCTCGCTCGCTCACTGAGGCCGCCCGGGCGTCGGGCGACCTTTGGTCGCCCGG
CCTCAGTGAGCGAGCGAGCGCGCAGAGAGGGAGTGGCCAACTCCATCACTAGGGGTTCCTGCGGCCGCAC
GCGTCGCTCTGCGCGAGGCGGCTCCGCCGCGGCGGAGGGATACGGCGCACCATATATATATCGCGGGGCG
CAGACTCGCGCTCCGGCAGTGGTGCTGGGAGTGTCGTGGACGCCGTGCCGTTACTCGTACGCCACCATGT
CCAATTTACTGACCGTACACCAAAATTTGCCTGCATTACCGGTCGATGCAACGAGTGATGAGGTTCGCAA
GAACCTGATGGACATGTTCAGGGATCGCCAGGCGTTTTCTGAGCATACCTGGAAAATGCTTCTGTCCGTT
TGCCGGTCGTGGGCGGCATGGTGCAAGTTGAATAACCGGAAATGGTTTCCCGCAGAACCTGAAGATGTTC
GCGATTATCTTCTATATCTTCAGGCGCGCGGTCTGGCAGTAAAAACCATCCAGCAACATTTGGGCCAGCT
AAACATGCTTCATCGTCGGTCCGGGCTGCCACGACCAAGTGACAGCAATGCTGTTTCACTGGTTATGCGG
CGGATCCGAAAAGAAAACGTTGATGCCGGTGAACGTGCAAAACAGGCTCTAGCGTTCGAACGCACTGATT
TCGACCAGGTTCGTTCACTCATGGAAAATAGCGATCGCTGCCAGGATATACGTAATCTGGCATTTCTGGG
GATTGCTTATAACACCCTGTTACGTATAGCCGAAATTGCCAGGATCAGGGTTAAAGATATCTCACGTACT
GACGGTGGGAGAATGTTAATCCATATTGGCAGAACGAAAACGCTGGTTAGCACCGCAGGTGTAGAGAAGG
CACTTAGCCTGGGGGTAACTAAACTGGTCGAGCGATGGATTTCCGTCTCTGGTGTAGCTGATGATCCGAA
TAACTACCTGTTTTGCCGGGTCAGAAAAAATGGTGTTGCCGCGCCATCTGCCACCAGCCAGCTATCAACT
CGCGCCCTGGAAGGGATTTTTGAAGCAACTCATCGATTGATTTACGGCGCTAAGGATGACTCTGGTCAGA
GATACCTGGCCTGGTCTGGACACAGTGCCCGTGTCGGAGCCGCGCGAGATATGGCCCGCGCTGGAGTTTC
AATACCGGAGATCATGCAAGCTGGTGGCTGGACCAATGTAAATATTGTAATGAACTATATCCGTAACCTG
GATAGTGAAACAGGGGCAATGGTGCGCCTGCTGGAAGATGGCGATTAGGTAAGTATCAAGGTTACAAGAC
AGGTTTAAGGAGACCAATAACTAGTATAACTTCGTATAGGATACTTTATAGCAATTTATGAAACTGGGCT
TGTCGAGACAGAGAAGACTCTTGCGTTTCTGATAGGCACCTATTGGTCTTACTGACATCCACTTTGCCTT
TCTCTCCACAGGGCAGCAGCATGGAGATCGACCCCCAGGCCCCGGAGCCACCGAGCCAGCTGCGGCCTGA
CGAAAGCCTGACCGTCAGCAGCCCCTTTGCCGCCGCCATCGCCGGAGCCGTCCGCGACCGTGAGAAGCGG
CTGGAAGCCAGGAGGAACTCCCCGGCCTTCCTCTCCACAGACCTGGGGGATGAGGATGTGGGCCTGGGGC
CACCCGCCCCCAGGACGCGGCCCTCCATGTTCCCCGAGGAGGGGGATTTTGCTGACGAGGACAGCGCTGA
GCAGCTGTCATCCCCCATGCCGAGTGCCACGCCCAGGGAGCCCGAAAACCATTTCGTGGGTGGCGCCGAG
GCCAGTGCTCCGGGTGAGGCTGGGAGGCCGCTGAATTCCACGTCCAAAGCCCAGGGGCCCGAGAGCAGCC
CAGCAGTGCCCTCCGCGAGCAGCGGCACAGCCGGCCCCGGGAATTATGTCCACCCACTCACAGGGCGGCT
GCTTGATCCCAGCTCCCCGCTGGCCCTGGCACTCTCCGCAAGGGACCGAGCCATGAAGGAGTCTCAACAG
GGACCCAAAGGGGAGGCCCCCAAGGCCGACCTCAACAAACCTCTTTACATTGATACCAAAATGCGGCCCA
GCCTGGATGCCGGCTTCCCTACGGTCACCAGGCAGAACACCCGGGGACCCCTGAGGCGGCAGGAGACGGA
GAACAAGTACGAGACCGACCTGGGCCGAGACCGGAAAGGCGATGACAAGAAGAACATGCTGATCGACATC
ATGGACACGTCCCAGCAGAAGTCGGCTGGCCTGCTGATGGTGCACACCGTGGACGCCACTAAGCTGGACA
ACGCCCTGCAGGAAGAGGACGAGAAGGCAGAGGTGGAGATGAAGCCAGACAGCTCGCCGTCCGAGGTGCC
AGAAGGTGTTTCCGAAACCGAAGGTGCTTTACAGATCTCCGCTGCCCCCGAGCCCACCACCGTGCCCGGC
AGAACCATCGTCGCGGTGGGCTCCATGGAAGAGGCGGTGATTTTGCCATTCCGCATCCCTCCTCCCCCTC
TGGCATCCGTGGACTTGGATGAGGATTTTATTTTTACAGAGCCATTGCCTCCTCCCCTGGAATTTGCAAA
TAGTTTTGATATCCCCGATGACCGGGCAGCTTCTGTCCCGGCTCTCTCAGACTTAGTGAAGCAGAAGAAA
AGCGACACCCCTCAGTCCCCTTCGTTGAACTCCAGCCAACCAACCAACTCTGCAGACAGCAAGAAGCCAG
CCAGTCTTTCAAACTGTCTGCCTGCCTCATTCCTGCCACCCCCTGAAAGCTTTGACGCCGTCGCCGACTC
TGGGATCGAGGAGGTGGACAGCCGGAGTAGCAGCGACCACCACCTCGAGACGACCAGCACTATCTCCACC
GTGTCTAGCATCTCCACCCTGTCTTCCGAAGGTGGAGAGAATGTGGACACCTGCACAGTCTATGCAGATG
GGCAAGCATTTATGGTTGACAAACCCCCAGTACCTCCTAAGCCAAAAATGAAGCCCATCATTCACAAAAG
CAATGCACTTTATCAAGACGCGCTCGTGGAAGAAGATGTAGATAGCTTTGTTATCCCCCCGCCCGCTCCC
CCGCCCCCGCCGGGCAGTGCCCAGCCTGGGATGGCCAAGGTTCTCCAGCCAAGGACCTCCAAGTTGTGGG
GCGACGTCACAGAGATCAAAAGCCCGATTCTCTCAGGCCCAAAGGCAAACGTTATTAGTGAATTGAACTC
TATCCTACAGCAAATGAACCGAGAGAAATTGGCAAAGCCGGGGGAAGGACTGGATTCACCAATGGGAGCC
AAGTCCGCCAGCCTCGCTCCAAGAAGCCCGGAGATCATGAGCACCATCTCAGGTACACGGAGCACGACGG
TCACCTTCACTGTTCGCCCCGGCACCTCCCAGCCCATCACCCTGCAGAGCCGGCCCCCCGACTATGAAAG
CAGGACCTCAGGAACAAGACGTGCCCCAAGCCCTGTGGTCTCGCCAACAGAGATGAACAAAGAGACCCTG
CCCGCCCCCCTGTCTGCTGCCACCGCCTCTCCTTCTCCCGCTCTCTCAGATGTCTTTAGCCTTCCAAGCC
AGCCCCCTTCTGGGGATCTATTTGGCTTGAACCCAGCGGGACGCAGTAGGTCGCCATCCCCCTCGATACT
GCAACAGCCAATCTCAAATAAGCCTTTTACAACTAAACCTGTCCACCTGTGGACTAAACCAGATGTGGCC
GATTGGCTGGAAAGTCTAAACTTGGGTGAACATAAAGAGGCCTTCATGGACAATGAGATCGATGGCAGTC
ACTTACCAAACCTGCAGAAGGAGGACCTCATCGATCTTGGGGTAACTCGAGTCGGGCACAGAATGAACAT
AGAAAGGGCTTTGAAACAGCTGCTGGACAGATGTACAGACTACAAAGACCATGACGGTGATTATAAAGAT
CATGACATCGACTACAAGGATGACGATGACAAGTAACTCGAGATAATCAACCTCTGGATTACAAAATTTG
TGAAAGATTGACTGGTATTCTTAACTATGTTGCTCCTTTTACGCTATGTGGATACGCTGCTTTAATGCCT
TTGTATCATGCTATTGCTTCCCGTATGGCTTTCATTTTCTCCTCCTTGTATAAATCCTGGTTAGTTCTTG
CCACGGCGGAACTCATCGCCGCCTGCCTTGCCCGCTGCTGGACAGGGGCTCGGCTGTTGGGCACTGACAA
TTCCGTGGTGTTTATTTGTGAAATTTGTGATGCTATTGCTTTATTTGTAACCATCTAGCTTTATTTGTGA
AATTTGTGATGCTATTGCTTTATTTGTAACCATTATAAGCTGCAATAAACAAGTTAACAACAACAATTGC
ATTCATTTTATGTTTCAGGTTCAGGGGGAGATGTGGGAGGTTTTTTAAAGATCTGGAGACCGGTGTGGCA
CGTGCGGACCGAGCGGCCGCAGGAACCCCTAGTGATGGAGTTGGCCACTCCCTCTCTGCGCGCTCGCTCG
CTCACTGAGGCCGGGCGACCAAAGGTCGCCCGACGCCCGGGCTTTGCCCGGGCGGCCTCAGTGAGCGAGC
GAGCGCGCAGCTGCCTGCAGGGGCGCCTGATGCGGTATTTTCTCCTTACGCATCTGTGCGGTATTTCACA
CCGCATA
[95 nt withheld, positions 4628-4722]
T
[46 nt withheld, positions 4724-4769]
C
[141 nt withheld, positions 4771-4911]
CCTTTGACGTTGGAGTCCACGTTCTTT
[37 nt withheld, positions 4939-4975]
ACTCTATCTCGGGCTATTCTTTTGATTTATAAGGGATTTTGCCGATTTCGGTCTATTGGTTAAAAAATGA
GCTGATTTAACAAAAATTTAACGCGAATTTTAACAAAATATTAACGTTTACAATTTTATGGTGCACTCTC
AGTACAATCTGCTCTGATGCCGCATAGTTAAGCCAGCCCCGACACCCGCCAACACCCGCTGACGCGCCCT
GACGGGCTTGTCTGCTCCCGGCATCCGCTTACAGACAAGCTGTGACCGTCTCCGGGAGCTGCATGTGTCA
GAGGTTTTCACCGTCATCACCGAAACGCGCGAGACGAAAGGGCCTCGTGATACGCCTATTTTTATAGGTT
AATGTCATGATAATAATGGTTTCTTAGACGTCAGGTGGCACTTTTCGGGGAAATGTGCGCGGAACCCCTA
TTTGTTTATTTTTCTAAATACATTCAAATATGTATCCGCTCATGAGACAATAACCCTGATAAATGCTTCA
ATAATATTGAAAAAGGAAGAGTATGAGTATTCAACATTTCCGTGTCGCCCTTATTCCCTTTTTTGCGGCA
TTTTGCCTTCCTGTTTTTGCTCACCCAGAAACGCTGGTGAAAGTAAAAGATGCTGAAGATCAGTTGGGTG
CACGAGTGGGTTACATCGAACTGGATCTCAACAGCGGTAAGATCCTTGAGAGTTTTCGCCCCGAAGAACG
TTTTCCAATGATGAGCACTTTTAAAGTTCTGCTATGTGGCGCGGTATTATCCCGTATTGACGCCGGGCAA
GAGCAACTCGGTCGCCGCATACACTATTCTCAGAATGACTTGGTTGAGTACTCACCAGTCACAGAAAAGC
ATCTTACGGATGGCATGACAGTAAGAGAATTATGCAGTGCTGCCATAACCATGAGTGATAACACTGCGGC
CAACTTACTTCTGACAACGATCGGAGGACCGAAGGAGCTAACCGCTTTTTTGCACAACATGGGGGATCAT
GTAACTCGCCTTGATCGTTGGGAACCGGAGCTGAATGAAGCCATACCAAACGACGAGCGTGACACCACGA
TGCCTGTAGCAATGGCAACAACGTTGCGCAAACTATTAACTGGCGAACTACTTACTCTAGCTTCCCGGCA
ACAATTAATAGACTGGATGGAGGCGGATAAAGTTGCAGGACCACTTCTGCGCTCGGCCCTTCCGGCTGGC
TGGTTTATTGCTGATAAATCTGGAGCCGGTGAGCGTGGGTCTCGCGGTATCATTGCAGCACTGGGGCCAG
ATGGTAAGCCCTCCCGTATCGTAGTTATCTACACGACGGGGAGTCAGGCAACTATGGATGAACGAAATAG
ACAGATCGCTGAGATAGGTGCCTCACTGATTAAGCATTGGTAACTGTCAGACCAAGTTTACTCATATATA
CTTTAGATTGATTTAAAACTTCATTTTTAATTTAAAAGGATCTAGGTGAAGATCCTTTTTGATAATCTCA
TGACCAAAATCCCTTAACGTGAGTTTTCGTTCCACTGAGCGTCAGACCCCGTAGAAAAGATCAAAGGATC
TTCTTGAGATCCTTTTTTTCTGCGCGTAATCTGCTGCTTGCAAACAAAAAAACCACCGCTACCAGCGGTG
GTTTGTTTGCCGGATCAAGAGCTACCAACTCTTTTTCCGAAGGTAACTGGCTTCAGCAGAGCGCAGATAC
CAAATACTGTTCTTCTAGTGTAGCCGTAGTTAGGCCACCACTTCAAGAACTCTGTAGCACCGCCTACATA
CCTCGCTCTGCTAATCCTGTTACCAGTGGCTGCTGCCAGTGGCGATAAGTCGTGTCTTACCGGGTTGGAC
TCAAGACGATAGTTACCGGATAAGGCGCAGCGGTCGGGCTGAACGGGGGGTTCGTGCACACAGCCCAGCT
TGGAGCGAACGACCTACACCGAACTGAGATACCTACAGCGTGAGCTATGAGAAAGCGCCACGCTTCCCGA
AGGGAGAAAGGCGGACAGGTATCCGGTAAGCGGCAGGGTCGGAACAGGAGAGCGCACGAGGGAGCTTCCA
GGGGGAAACGCCTGGTATCTTTATAGTCCTGTCGGGTTTCGCCACCTCTGACTTGAGCGTCGATTTTTGT
GATGCTCGTCAGGGGGGCGGAGCCTATGGAAAAACGCCAGCAACGCGGCCTTTTTACGGTTCCTGGCCTT
TTGCTGGCCTTTTGCTCACATGT
